Addgene plasmid #122361: pTV-Kdm1a-tdiRFP670-PEST
Purpose: Targeting vector for mouse Kdm1a to insert 2A-tdiRFP670-PEST into immediately upstream of stop codon.
Depositing lab: Hiroshi Ochiai. Depositing organization: Hiroshima University. Publication: Genome-wide kinetic properties of transcriptional bursting in mouse embryonic stem cells. Ochiai H, Hayashi T, Umeda M, Yoshimura M, Harada A, Shimizu Y, Nakano K, Saitoh N, Liu Z, Yamamoto T, Okamura T, Ohkawa Y, Kimura H, Nikaido I. Sci Adv. 2020 Jun 17;6(25):eaaz6699. doi: 10.1126/sciadv.aaz6699. eCollection 2020 Jun. PubMed 32596448.
Backbone
  Vector backbone: pBSK
  Backbone size w/o insert (bp): 2850
  Total vector size (bp): 7121
  Vector type: Mouse Targeting
Growth in bacteria
  Bacterial resistance: Ampicillin, 100 μg/mL
  Growth temperature: 37°C
  Growth strain: DH5alpha
  Copy number: High Copy
Gene/Insert
  Gene/Insert name: 2A-tdiRFP-PEST with homology arms for Kdm1a
  Species: Synthetic
  Insert size (bp): 4271
  Cloning method: Gibson Cloning
  Sequencing primers: 5′ M13-fwr; 3′ M13-rev
Terms and licenses: Academic/Nonprofit Terms; Industry Terms: Not Available to Industry
How to cite: pTV-Kdm1a-tdiRFP670-PEST was a gift from Hiroshi Ochiai (Addgene plasmid # 122361 ; http://n2t.net/addgene:122361 ; RRID:Addgene_122361)
