[The description below was written by a language model from this plasmid's Addgene catalogue record and pLannotate feature annotations shown in this document.]
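Description:
pTV-Kdm1a-tdiRFP670-PEST is a mouse gene-targeting (knock-in donor) plasmid of about 7.1 kb built on a pBluescript-type (pBSK) backbone. It is maintained in E. coli through a high-copy ColE1/pUC origin and selected with ampicillin via the AmpR (β-lactamase) cassette. The backbone also carries an f1 origin, T7 and T3 promoters, and lac promoter/operator and lacZα remnants flanking the cloning region. The roughly 4.3 kb insert was assembled by Gibson cloning.

The payload is designed to place a 2A-tdiRFP670-PEST cassette immediately upstream of the stop codon of mouse Kdm1a, which encodes the LSD1 histone demethylase. The annotation shows a short Kdm1a coding fragment at the end of the upstream unannotated stretch, consistent with the terminal coding sequence lying at the 3' end of a left homology arm. About 1 kb of unannotated sequence after the cassette presumably forms the right arm. Between them lie a loxP site, two tandem copies of the near-infrared, biliverdin-dependent fluorescent protein iRFP670 joined by a short linker (annotated by similarity as a TDsmURFP fragment), a PEST degron from mouse ornithine decarboxylase, and a minimal FRT site. The 2A peptide named in the catalogue entry is not annotated in the feature table. No promoter or mammalian selection marker is annotated, so reporter expression would depend on the endogenous Kdm1a locus after integration.

After integration, the 2A element would release the reporter as a separate polypeptide from Kdm1a, and the PEST sequence would shorten its half-life so that fluorescence follows recent expression. The associated publication concerns transcriptional bursting kinetics in mouse embryonic stem cells. The two sequence records (depositor and repository sequencing) differ by one nucleotide in length and give essentially the same annotation.
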