Features (pLannotate 1.2.2; 19 found; start..end, strand, type, name):
     30..458     -  rep_origin     f1 ori (sequence partly withheld): f1 bacteriophage origin of replication; arrow indicates direction of (+) strand synthesis
    463..618     -  CDS            lacZα (fragment): LacZα fragment of β-galactosidase; lacZ fragment
    626..644     +  promoter       T7 promoter: promoter for bacteriophage T7 RNA polymerase
   1474..1656    +  CDS            KDM1A (fragment): KDM1A_HUMAN - Also known as AOF2, KDM1, KIAA0601, LSD1. Experimental evidence at protein level: Swiss-Prot protein existence level 1. Histone demethylase that can demethylate both 'Lys-4' (H3K4me) and 'Lys-9' (H3K9me) of histone H3, thereby acting as a coactivator or a corepressor, depending on the context (PubMed:15620353, PubMed:15811342, PubMed:16140033, PubMed:16079794, PubMed:16079795, PubMed:16223729). Acts by oxidizing the substrate by FAD to generate the corresponding imine that is subsequently hydrolyzed (PubMed:15620353, PubMed:15811342, PubMed:16079794, PubMed:21300290). Acts as a c
   1711..1744    +  protein_bind   loxP: Cre-mediated recombination occurs in the 8-bp core sequence (GCATACAT). Cre recombinase
   1780..2712    +  CDS            iRFP670: iRFP670 is a basic (constitutively fluorescent) near ir fluorescent protein published in 2013, derived from Rhodopseudomonas palustris CGA009. It has low acid sensitivity. It requires the cofactor biliverdin for fluorescence.
   2713..2790    +  CDS            TDsmURFP (fragment): TDsmURFP is a basic (constitutively fluorescent) near ir fluorescent protein published in 2016, derived from Trichodesmium erythraeum IMS101. It requires the cofactor biliverdin for fluorescence.
   2782..3714    +  CDS            iRFP670: iRFP670 is a basic (constitutively fluorescent) near ir fluorescent protein published in 2013, derived from Rhodopseudomonas palustris CGA009. It has low acid sensitivity. It requires the cofactor biliverdin for fluorescence.
   3736..3855    +  CDS            hPEST: PEST degradation sequence from mouse ornithine decarboxylase human codon-optimized
   3858..3891    +  protein_bind   FRT (minimal): supports FLP-mediated excision but not integration (Turan and Bode, 2011) FLP recombinase from the Saccharomyces cerevisiae 2μ plasmid
   4896..4920    -  misc_feature   MCS (fragment): pBluescript multiple cloning site
   4933..4951    -  promoter       T3 promoter: promoter for bacteriophage T3 RNA polymerase
   4996..5012    -  protein_bind   lac operator: The lac repressor binds to the lac operator to inhibit transcription in E. coli. This inhibition can be relieved by adding lactose or isopropyl-β-D-thiogalactopyranoside (IPTG). lac repressor encoded by lacI
   5020..5050    -  promoter       lac promoter: promoter for the E. coli lac operon
   5065..5086    -  protein_bind   CAP binding site: CAP binding activates transcription in the presence of cAMP. E. coli catabolite activator protein
   5099..5191    -  CDS            lacI (fragment): lac repressor; lacI; The lac repressor binds to the lac operator to inhibit transcription in E. coli. This inhibition can be relieved by adding lactose or isopropyl-β-D-thiogalactopyranoside (IPTG).
   5374..5962    -  rep_origin     ori: high-copy-number ColE1/pMB1/pBR322/pUC origin of replication
   6133..6993    -  CDS            AmpR: β-lactamase; bla; confers resistance to ampicillin, carbenicillin, and related antibiotics
   6994..7098    -  promoter       AmpR promoter: bla
>Addgene plasmid #122361 | pTV-Kdm1a-tdiRFP670-PEST | depositor full sequence | sequence record 233456 | pTV-Kdm1a-tdiRFP670-PEST sequence 7121 bps
CTAAATTGTAAGCGTTAATATTTTGTTAAAATTCGCGTTAAATTTTTGTTAAATCAGCTCATTTTTTAAC
CAATAGGCCGAAATCGGCAAAATCCCTTATAAATCAAAAGAATAGACCGAGATAGGGT
[37 nt withheld, positions 129-165]
AAAGAACGTGGACTCCAACGTCAAAGG
[49 nt withheld, positions 193-241]
T
[91 nt withheld, positions 243-333]
G
[124 nt withheld, positions 335-458]
CCCATTCGCCATTCAGGCTGCGCAACTGTTGGGAAGGGCGATCGGTGCGGGCCTCTTCGCTATTACGCCA
GCTGGCGAAAGGGGGATGTGCTGCAAGGCGATTAAGTTGGGTAACGCCAGGGTTTTCCCAGTCACGACGT
TGTAAAACGACGGCCAGTGAGCGCGCGTAATACGACTCACTATAGGGCGAATTGGGTACCTGAGCCTATT
TGGGGAAAGACCACAAGCTTAGGGAAGAAATGATATCTCTGACAATTTTAGACTTTTATTTATTCTACCC
TTAAGATACTTTTGGAATAAAGTACTATTTCTCATACATGAGCTTTGTAAATGTAGCCGAGATTAGAAAT
GAATCTAGAGTGTATACAAAGTCGCTAATTTTTCTTGCTCACTTTTTCCCTTTAAAAAGTCCTATTTGAG
GATTAGGAAAACAGCTAAGCATTTAAGAGTGGCTGCTAGTCTTCCAGAAGACCTGAGTTCAGCCCCCAGT
ACCTATATTGGATGGTTTACCACGTCTTGGAATGATAGCTTCAGGGTATCTGACATTCTCTTCTATCTCC
CTAGGCATACAAACTTTTTGAAGCCTTATTTTTAATTGTACCTAATTTTCTGGCAGCTTGTAAGGTTGCA
AAGGTCCAAGTTACTAGGGCGTTGTAGGTCCTGCTCTTTATATAGACTATGGTATATATATATTGTTACA
GTATTTCTCAATATCATAACCCCAAGGCTTGGTATCTGCTCCGAACTAGAAAGTCAAGTACATTCCTATC
CCTAAGAAGGCTCTCCCCCTTGTGGTTCAGAGGTTAGGATGCCTTGCCAATCTTAGCCAGCAGGTATTAC
ATGAAATAAAACTAGAATATTGTGCATCAATAAACTGATCAAGAGACACTTTGGTAAACTGACAAACTAG
TGATGGTAGCAGATAGGTCTTCAAAAGTCAACAGGAATTTAGCGATTTGAACACAATAAAGTTATGTTTG
CAACTTGGTGATTCCCCTACCTCTATCCCCACTAGCCAATCCCAAGACTCTTCTTTGCTGGAGAACACAC
AATCCGGAACTACCCAGCTACAGTCCATGGTGCTCTGTTGAGTGGGCTTCGAGAAGCAGGAAGGATTGCC
GACCAGTTTTTGGGAGCCATGTACACTTTGCCTCGTCAGGCCACACCAGGTGTCCCTGCACAGCAGTCCC
CAAGTATGGAGGGAAGAGGTAGCCTGCTAACTTGCGGGGACGTAGAGGAAAATCCTGGTCCCATAACTTC
GTATAGCATACATTATACGAAGTTATCAATGGGCCCAAAAAAGAAAAGAAAAGTTGAATTCATGGCCAGA
AAAGTGGACCTGACCAGTTGTGACCGAGAGCCGATACACATTCCTGGCTCTATCCAGCCATGTGGGTGTT
TGCTGGCCTGCGATGCCCAGGCAGTCAGGATTACTCGAATTACCGAAAATGCGGGTGCCTTCTTTGGCCG
TGAAACGCCCCGTGTCGGCGAACTCTTAGCCGATTATTTCGGAGAAACCGAGGCTCACGCACTTAGGAAC
GCACTGGCGCAATCAAGCGATCCCAAACGCCCTGCTCTCATCTTTGGGTGGAGAGATGGACTGACAGGCC
GTACTTTCGACATAAGCCTTCACCGGCATGACGGAACCAGTATAATTGAGTTTGAACCGGCCGCCGCTGA
GCAAGCAGACAACCCCCTTCGCCTGACCAGACAAATTATCGCCCGCACTAAGGAGCTGAAATCGCTGGAA
GAAATGGCCGCTCGTGTTCCCAGGTATCTTCAGGCAATGCTGGGTTATCATAGGGTAATGCTCTACAGAT
TCGCCGACGATGGCTCTGGTATGGTAATAGGGGAGGCCAAGCGATCCGACCTGGAGTCTTTTCTGGGGCA
GCATTTCCCCGCATCTCTAGTACCCCAGCAGGCAAGGCTTTTGTACCTCAAGAATGCCATCCGCGTGGTA
TCGGACTCCCGCGGTATTAGTAGCAGGATCGTTCCAGAACACGACGCCTCTGGAGCTGCGCTGGATCTGT
CTTTCGCTCACCTCCGATCTATCAGCCCTTGTCATTTAGAGTTTCTGCGAAATATGGGGGTCAGCGCAAG
TATGTCCCTGAGCATAATAATCGATGGAACACTATGGGGCCTAATAATTTGCCATCATTACGAACCTAGA
GCAGTACCAATGGCACAGCGAGTGGCCGCCGAAATGTTCGCCGATTTTTTGTCTCTTCATTTTACTGCCG
CTCACCATCAGCGCGGCCACGGGACTGGCTCGACAGGTTCTGGCAGTAGTGGGACTGCTTCATCAGAAGA
TAATAACATGGCCATGGCCAGAAAAGTGGACCTGACCAGTTGTGACCGAGAGCCGATACACATTCCTGGC
TCTATCCAGCCATGTGGGTGTTTGCTGGCCTGCGATGCCCAGGCAGTCAGGATTACTCGAATTACCGAAA
ATGCGGGTGCCTTCTTTGGCCGTGAAACGCCCCGTGTCGGCGAACTCTTAGCCGATTATTTCGGAGAAAC
CGAGGCTCACGCACTTAGGAACGCACTGGCGCAATCAAGCGATCCCAAACGCCCTGCTCTCATCTTTGGG
TGGAGAGATGGACTGACAGGCCGTACTTTCGACATAAGCCTTCACCGGCATGACGGAACCAGTATAATTG
AGTTTGAACCGGCCGCCGCTGAGCAAGCAGACAACCCCCTTCGCCTGACCAGACAAATTATCGCCCGCAC
TAAGGAGCTGAAATCGCTGGAAGAAATGGCCGCTCGTGTTCCCAGGTATCTTCAGGCAATGCTGGGTTAT
CATAGGGTAATGCTCTACAGATTCGCCGACGATGGCTCTGGTATGGTAATAGGGGAGGCCAAGCGATCCG
ACCTGGAGTCTTTTCTGGGGCAGCATTTCCCCGCATCTCTAGTACCCCAGCAGGCAAGGCTTTTGTACCT
CAAGAATGCCATCCGCGTGGTATCGGACTCCCGCGGTATTAGTAGCAGGATCGTTCCAGAACACGACGCC
TCTGGAGCTGCGCTGGATCTGTCTTTCGCTCACCTCCGATCTATCAGCCCTTGTCATTTAGAGTTTCTGC
GAAATATGGGGGTCAGCGCAAGTATGTCCCTGAGCATAATAATCGATGGAACACTATGGGGCCTAATAAT
TTGCCATCATTACGAACCTAGAGCAGTACCAATGGCACAGCGAGTGGCCGCCGAAATGTTCGCCGATTTT
TTGTCTCTTCATTTTACTGCCGCTCACCATCAGCGCGGATCCGCGTTTAAACTCGAGTCTCACGGCTTCC
CTCCCGAGGTGGAGGAGCAGGCCGCCGGCACCCTGCCCATGAGCTGCGCCCAGGAGAGCGGCATGGATAG
ACACCCTGCTGCTTGCGCCAGCGCCAGGATCAACGTCTTGAAGTTCCTATTCTCTAGAAAGTATAGGAAC
TTCTAGTGAGACAGATGGTTCTGAACAGAGAGATCCAACGGCATGTCATCTGCCACGTAAGCAAGCTCTT
CTAGCAATACTAGATCCTACTGAGAAACTCCATGTCATCAGCTACTGGGACTCCTAGTTTGACAGCAGAG
GCTGGCTCCTTTGGCTGACAGCAACTTACCCATTGATTTGGAAGTACAGCTCCATAAAGACTGCTCGAGA
AGCAAGTGGTGTGAGATAACCTCTTAGTCTATGGTGTTTGTTTGTTTTTGTTTTTTTTTAATATATTTTG
AGAATAAAACTTTAAAATAATTTTATATGAAAATTTATTTTTAATTGTGTGTGTGTGTGTCTATGTTGGA
ATGCACATTTAAAGTGGGTGCCTGTGGAGGCCAAAGGCGCTGGTGCTGGTCACAGGTGGTTCTAAACCAT
CCAAACCACCATAGTTGTTGGGAACCAAACTCAGGTCCTCTGCAAGAAGAGTGTGGTTTTATTTAACCAT
TGAACCATCTCTCTAACTTTTGGATCTTTTGGATTAAAGTTGTATATACACAGTACACAAGTGCTGCTCC
CTTGGAAATGCAAAATCCTACCTCTGGCAATAGCTCATCTGTTCTCTCCCTGTCTGTGAGGAGGGTCCGA
GGGCTCTCCTACACATGCAGCACCTTTTTTAAAGCTTCTTTTTTAAAGCTTTTTGTGTATCAGTGTTTGC
CTATGTGGGTTTGGTGCCCATGAGCCTTCATTTGGGTGCTAGGAACCAAACGTGTTCTCTCCAAGAGCTG
CAACTGCTCTTAACCATGGAGCTCTCTCTCCAGCCCCACTATAGTTCTTAATGGCAGTCTATTAAATGAA
AGGTTACATGGGAATGTTTCTTTGCACTTCTCATGTGCTGGTGATCATGTGTTGGCATAGAGCACCTTGT
AATTGAACTGTCTCCTCTATAGCTGCTATAATAGTACCTATACCCCAAATATAATCTCCCCATCTCTAAA
TATAGTATCTGTAAAGTCTTCACTGCTAGCGGCCGCCACCGCGGTGGAGCTCCAGCTTTTGTTCCCTTTA
GTGAGGGTTAATTGCGCGCTTGGCGTAATCATGGTCATAGCTGTTTCCTGTGTGAAATTGTTATCCGCTC
ACAATTCCACACAACATACGAGCCGGAAGCATAAAGTGTAAAGCCTGGGGTGCCTAATGAGTGAGCTAAC
TCACATTAATTGCGTTGCGCTCACTGCCCGCTTTCCAGTCGGGAAACCTGTCGTGCCAGCTGCATTAATG
AATCGGCCAACGCGCGGGGAGAGGCGGTTTGCGTATTGGGCGCTCTTCCGCTTCCTCGCTCACTGACTCG
CTGCGCTCGGTCGTTCGGCTGCGGCGAGCGGTATCAGCTCACTCAAAGGCGGTAATACGGTTATCCACAG
AATCAGGGGATAACGCAGGAAAGAACATGTGAGCAAAAGGCCAGCAAAAGGCCAGGAACCGTAAAAAGGC
CGCGTTGCTGGCGTTTTTCCATAGGCTCCGCCCCCCTGACGAGCATCACAAAAATCGACGCTCAAGTCAG
AGGTGGCGAAACCCGACAGGACTATAAAGATACCAGGCGTTTCCCCCTGGAAGCTCCCTCGTGCGCTCTC
CTGTTCCGACCCTGCCGCTTACCGGATACCTGTCCGCCTTTCTCCCTTCGGGAAGCGTGGCGCTTTCTCA
TAGCTCACGCTGTAGGTATCTCAGTTCGGTGTAGGTCGTTCGCTCCAAGCTGGGCTGTGTGCACGAACCC
CCCGTTCAGCCCGACCGCTGCGCCTTATCCGGTAACTATCGTCTTGAGTCCAACCCGGTAAGACACGACT
TATCGCCACTGGCAGCAGCCACTGGTAACAGGATTAGCAGAGCGAGGTATGTAGGCGGTGCTACAGAGTT
CTTGAAGTGGTGGCCTAACTACGGCTACACTAGAAGGACAGTATTTGGTATCTGCGCTCTGCTGAAGCCA
GTTACCTTCGGAAAAAGAGTTGGTAGCTCTTGATCCGGCAAACAAACCACCGCTGGTAGCGGTGGTTTTT
TTGTTTGCAAGCAGCAGATTACGCGCAGAAAAAAAGGATCTCAAGAAGATCCTTTGATCTTTTCTACGGG
GTCTGACGCTCAGTGGAACGAAAACTCACGTTAAGGGATTTTGGTCATGAGATTATCAAAAAGGATCTTC
ACCTAGATCCTTTTAAATTAAAAATGAAGTTTTAAATCAATCTAAAGTATATATGAGTAAACTTGGTCTG
ACAGTTACCAATGCTTAATCAGTGAGGCACCTATCTCAGCGATCTGTCTATTTCGTTCATCCATAGTTGC
CTGACTCCCCGTCGTGTAGATAACTACGATACGGGAGGGCTTACCATCTGGCCCCAGTGCTGCAATGATA
CCGCGGCTGCCACGCTCACCGGCTCCAGATTTATCAGCAATAAACCAGCCAGCCGGAAGGGCCGAGCGCA
GAAGTGGTCCTGCAACTTTATCCGCCTCCATCCAGTCTATTAATTGTTGCCGGGAAGCTAGAGTAAGTAG
TTCGCCAGTTAATAGTTTGCGCAACGTTGTTGCCATTGCTACAGGCATCGTGGTGTCACGCTCGTCGTTT
GGTATGGCTTCATTCAGCTCCGGTTCCCAACGATCAAGGCGAGTTACATGATCCCCCATGTTGTGCAAAA
AAGCGGTTAGCTCCTTCGGTCCTCCGATCGTTGTCAGAAGTAAGTTGGCCGCAGTGTTATCACTCATGGT
TATGGCAGCACTGCATAATTCTCTTACTGTCATGCCATCCGTAAGATGCTTTTCTGTGACTGGTGAGTAC
TCAACCAAGTCATTCTGAGAATAGTGTATGCGGCGACCGAGTTGCTCTTGCCCGGCGTCAATACGGGATA
ATACCGCGCCACATAGCAGAACTTTAAAAGTGCTCATCATTGGAAAACGTTCTTCGGGGCGAAAACTCTC
AAGGATCTTACCGCTGTTGAGATCCAGTTCGATGTAACCCACTCGTGCACCCAACTGATCTTCAGCATCT
TTTACTTTCACCAGCGTTTCTGGGTGAGCAAAAACAGGAAGGCAAAATGCCGCAAAAAAGGGAATAAGGG
CGACACGGAAATGTTGAATACTCATACTCTTCCTTTTTCAATATTATTGAAGCATTTATCAGGGTTATTG
TCTCATGAGCGGATACATATTTGAATGTATTTAGAAAAATAAACAAATAGGGGTTCCGCGCACATTTCCC
CGAAAAGTGCCAC
