Features (pLannotate 1.2.2; 19 found; start..end, strand, type, name):
     30..458     -  rep_origin     f1 ori (sequence partly withheld): f1 bacteriophage origin of replication; arrow indicates direction of (+) strand synthesis
    463..618     -  CDS            lacZα (fragment): LacZα fragment of β-galactosidase; lacZ fragment
    626..644     +  promoter       T7 promoter: promoter for bacteriophage T7 RNA polymerase
   1474..1656    +  CDS            KDM1A (fragment): KDM1A_HUMAN - Also known as AOF2, KDM1, KIAA0601, LSD1. Experimental evidence at protein level: Swiss-Prot protein existence level 1. Histone demethylase that can demethylate both 'Lys-4' (H3K4me) and 'Lys-9' (H3K9me) of histone H3, thereby acting as a coactivator or a corepressor, depending on the context (PubMed:15620353, PubMed:15811342, PubMed:16140033, PubMed:16079794, PubMed:16079795, PubMed:16223729). Acts by oxidizing the substrate by FAD to generate the corresponding imine that is subsequently hydrolyzed (PubMed:15620353, PubMed:15811342, PubMed:16079794, PubMed:21300290). Acts as a c
   1711..1744    +  protein_bind   loxP: Cre-mediated recombination occurs in the 8-bp core sequence (GCATACAT). Cre recombinase
   1780..2712    +  CDS            iRFP670: iRFP670 is a basic (constitutively fluorescent) near ir fluorescent protein published in 2013, derived from Rhodopseudomonas palustris CGA009. It has low acid sensitivity. It requires the cofactor biliverdin for fluorescence.
   2713..2790    +  CDS            TDsmURFP (fragment): TDsmURFP is a basic (constitutively fluorescent) near ir fluorescent protein published in 2016, derived from Trichodesmium erythraeum IMS101. It requires the cofactor biliverdin for fluorescence.
   2782..3714    +  CDS            iRFP670: iRFP670 is a basic (constitutively fluorescent) near ir fluorescent protein published in 2013, derived from Rhodopseudomonas palustris CGA009. It has low acid sensitivity. It requires the cofactor biliverdin for fluorescence.
   3736..3855    +  CDS            hPEST: PEST degradation sequence from mouse ornithine decarboxylase human codon-optimized
   3858..3891    +  protein_bind   FRT (minimal): supports FLP-mediated excision but not integration (Turan and Bode, 2011) FLP recombinase from the Saccharomyces cerevisiae 2μ plasmid
   4896..4920    -  misc_feature   MCS (fragment): pBluescript multiple cloning site
   4933..4951    -  promoter       T3 promoter: promoter for bacteriophage T3 RNA polymerase
   4996..5012    -  protein_bind   lac operator: The lac repressor binds to the lac operator to inhibit transcription in E. coli. This inhibition can be relieved by adding lactose or isopropyl-β-D-thiogalactopyranoside (IPTG). lac repressor encoded by lacI
   5020..5050    -  promoter       lac promoter: promoter for the E. coli lac operon
   5065..5086    -  protein_bind   CAP binding site: CAP binding activates transcription in the presence of cAMP. E. coli catabolite activator protein
   5099..5191    -  CDS            lacI (fragment): lac repressor; lacI; The lac repressor binds to the lac operator to inhibit transcription in E. coli. This inhibition can be relieved by adding lactose or isopropyl-β-D-thiogalactopyranoside (IPTG).
   5374..5962    -  rep_origin     ori: high-copy-number ColE1/pMB1/pBR322/pUC origin of replication
   6133..6993    -  CDS            AmpR: β-lactamase; bla; confers resistance to ampicillin, carbenicillin, and related antibiotics
   6994..7097    -  promoter       AmpR promoter: bla
>Addgene plasmid #122361 | pTV-Kdm1a-tdiRFP670-PEST | addgene full sequence | sequence record 238898 | Addgene NGS Result
CTAAATTGTAAGCGTTAATATTTTGTTAAAATTCGCGTTAAATTTTTGTTAAATCAGCTCATTTTTTAAC
CAATAGGCCGAAATCGGCAAAATCCCTTATAAATCAAAAGAATAGACCGAGATAGGGT
[37 nt withheld, positions 129-165]
AAAGAACGTGGACTCCAACGTCAAAGG
[49 nt withheld, positions 193-241]
T
[91 nt withheld, positions 243-333]
G
[124 nt withheld, positions 335-458]
CCCATTCGCCATTCAGGCTGCGCAACTGTTGGGAAGGGCGATCGGTGCGGGCCTCTTCGCTATTACGCCA
GCTGGCGAAAGGGGGATGTGCTGCAAGGCGATTAAGTTGGGTAACGCCAGGGTTTTCCCAGTCACGACGT
TGTAAAACGACGGCCAGTGAGCGCGCGTAATACGACTCACTATAGGGCGAATTGGGTACCTGAGCCTATT
TGGGGAAAGACCACAAGCTTAGGGAAGAAATGATATCTCTGACAATTTTAGACTTTTATTTATTCTACCC
TTAAGATACTTTTGGAATAAAGTACTATTTCTCATACATGAGCTTTGTAAATGTAGCCGAGATTAGAAAT
GAATCTAGAGTGTATACAAAGTCGCTAATTTTTCTTGCTCACTTTTTCCCTTTAAAAAGTCCTATTTGAG
GATTAGGAAAACAGCTAAGCATTTAAGAGTGGCTGCTAGTCTTCCAGAAGACCTGAGTTCAGCCCCCAGT
ACCTATATTGGATGGTTTACCACGTCTTGGAATGATAGCTTCAGGGTATCTGACATTCTCTTCTATCTCC
CTAGGCATACAAACTTTTTGAAGCCTTATTTTTAATTGTACCTAATTTTCTGGCAGCTTGTAAGGTTGCA
AAGGTCCAAGTTACTAGGGCGTTGTAGGTCCTGCTCTTTATATAGACTATGGTATATATATATTGTTACA
GTATTTCTCAATATCATAACCCCAAGGCTTGGTATCTGCTCCGAACTAGAAAGTCAAGTACATTCCTATC
CCTAAGAAGGCTCTCCCCCTTGTGGTTCAGAGGTTAGGATGCCTTGCCAATCTTAGCCAGCAGGTATTAC
ATGAAATAAAACTAGAATATTGTGCATCAATAAACTGATCAAGAGACACTTTGGTAAACTGACAAACTAG
TGATGGTAGCAGATAGGTCTTCAAAAGTCAACAGGAATTTAGCGATTTGAACACAATAAAGTTATGTTTG
CAACTTGGTGATTCCCCTACCTCTATCCCCACTAGCCAATCCCAAGACTCTTCTTTGCTGGAGAACACAC
AATCCGGAACTACCCAGCTACAGTCCATGGTGCTCTGTTGAGTGGGCTTCGAGAAGCAGGAAGGATTGCC
GACCAGTTTTTGGGAGCCATGTACACTTTGCCTCGTCAGGCCACACCAGGTGTCCCTGCACAGCAGTCCC
CAAGTATGGAGGGAAGAGGTAGCCTGCTAACTTGCGGGGACGTAGAGGAAAATCCTGGTCCCATAACTTC
GTATAGCATACATTATACGAAGTTATCAATGGGCCCAAAAAAGAAAAGAAAAGTTGAATTCATGGCCAGA
AAAGTGGACCTGACCAGTTGTGACCGAGAGCCGATACACATTCCTGGCTCTATCCAGCCATGTGGGTGTT
TGCTGGCCTGCGATGCCCAGGCAGTCAGGATTACTCGAATTACCGAAAATGCGGGTGCCTTCTTTGGCCG
TGAAACGCCCCGTGTCGGCGAACTCTTAGCCGATTATTTCGGAGAAACCGAGGCTCACGCACTTAGGAAC
GCACTGGCGCAATCAAGCGATCCCAAACGCCCTGCTCTCATCTTTGGGTGGAGAGATGGACTGACAGGCC
GTACTTTCGACATAAGCCTTCACCGGCATGACGGAACCAGTATAATTGAGTTTGAACCGGCCGCCGCTGA
GCAAGCAGACAACCCCCTTCGCCTGACCAGACAAATTATCGCCCGCACTAAGGAGCTGAAATCGCTGGAA
GAAATGGCCGCTCGTGTTCCCAGGTATCTTCAGGCAATGCTGGGTTATCATAGGGTAATGCTCTACAGAT
TCGCCGACGATGGCTCTGGTATGGTAATAGGGGAGGCCAAGCGATCCGACCTGGAGTCTTTTCTGGGGCA
GCATTTCCCCGCATCTCTAGTACCCCAGCAGGCAAGGCTTTTGTACCTCAAGAATGCCATCCGCGTGGTA
TCGGACTCCCGCGGTATTAGTAGCAGGATCGTTCCAGAACACGACGCCTCTGGAGCTGCGCTGGATCTGT
CTTTCGCTCACCTCCGATCTATCAGCCCTTGTCATTTAGAGTTTCTGCGAAATATGGGGGTCAGCGCAAG
TATGTCCCTGAGCATAATAATCGATGGAACACTATGGGGCCTAATAATTTGCCATCATTACGAACCTAGA
GCAGTACCAATGGCACAGCGAGTGGCCGCCGAAATGTTCGCCGATTTTTTGTCTCTTCATTTTACTGCCG
CTCACCATCAGCGCGGCCACGGGACTGGCTCGACAGGTTCTGGCAGTAGTGGGACTGCTTCATCAGAAAA
TAATAACATGGCCATGGCCAGAAAAGTGGACCTGACCAGTTGTGACCGAGAGCCGATACACATTCCTGGC
TCTATCCAGCCATGTGGGTGTTTGCTGGCCTGCGATGCCCAGGCAGTCAGGATTACTCGAATTACCGAAA
ATGCGGGTGCCTTCTTTGGCCGTGAAACGCCCCGTGTCGGCGAACTCTTAGCCGATTATTTCGGAGAAAC
CGAGGCTCACGCACTTAGGAACGCACTGGCGCAATCAAGCGATCCCAAACGCCCTGCTCTCATCTTTGGG
TGGAGAGATGGACTGACAGGCCGTACTTTCGACATAAGCCTTCACCGGCATGACGGAACCAGTATAATTG
AGTTTGAACCGGCCGCCGCTGAGCAAGCAGACAACCCCCTTCGCCTGACCAGACAAATTATCGCCCGCAC
TAAGGAGCTGAAATCGCTGGAAGAAATGGCCGCTCGTGTTCCCAGGTATCTTCAGGCAATGCTGGGTTAT
CATAGGGTAATGCTCTACAGATTCGCCGACGATGGCTCTGGTATGGTAATAGGGGAGGCCAAGCGATCCG
ACCTGGAGTCTTTTCTGGGGCAGCATTTCCCCGCATCTCTAGTACCCCAGCAGGCAAGGCTTTTGTACCT
CAAGAATGCCATCCGCGTGGTATCGGACTCCCGCGGTATTAGTAGCAGGATCGTTCCAGAACACGACGCC
TCTGGAGCTGCGCTGGATCTGTCTTTCGCTCACCTCCGATCTATCAGCCCTTGTCATTTAGAGTTTCTGC
GAAATATGGGGGTCAGCGCAAGTATGTCCCTGAGCATAATAATCGATGGAACACTATGGGGCCTAATAAT
TTGCCATCATTACGAACCTAGAGCAGTACCAATGGCACAGCGAGTGGCCGCCGAAATGTTCGCCGATTTT
TTGTCTCTTCATTTTACTGCCGCTCACCATCAGCGCGGATCCGCGTTTAAACTCGAGTCTCACGGCTTCC
CTCCCGAGGTGGAGGAGCAGGCCGCCGGCACCCTGCCCATGAGCTGCGCCCAGGAGAGCGGCATGGATAG
ACACCCTGCTGCTTGCGCCAGCGCCAGGATCAACGTCTTGAAGTTCCTATTCTCTAGAAAGTATAGGAAC
TTCTAGTGAGACAGATGGTTCTGAACAGAGAGATCCAACGGCATGTCATCTGCCACGTAAGCAAGCTCTT
CTAGCAATACTAGATCCTACTGAGAAACTCCATGTCATCAGCTACTGGGACTCCTAGTTTGACAGCAGAG
GCTGGCTCCTTTGGCTGACAGCAACTTACCCATTGATTTGGAAGTACAGCTCCATAAAGACTGCTCGAGA
AGCAAGTGGTGTGAGATAACCTCTTAGTCTATGGTGTTTGTTTGTTTTTGTTTTTTTTTAATATATTTTG
AGAATAAAACTTTAAAATAATTTTATATGAAAATTTATTTTTAATTGTGTGTGTGTGTGTCTATGTTGGA
ATGCACATTTAAAGTGGGTGCCTGTGGAGGCCAAAGGCGCTGGTGCTGGTCACAGGTGGTTCTAAACCAT
CCAAACCACCATAGTTGTTGGGAACCAAACTCAGGTCCTCTGCAAGAAGAGTGTGGTTTTATTTAACCAT
TGAACCATCTCTCTAACTTTTGGATCTTTTGGATTAAAGTTGTATATACACAGTACACAAGTGCTGCTCC
CTTGGAAATGCAAAATCCTACCTCTGGCAATAGCTCATCTGTTCTCTCCCTGTCTGTGAGGAGGGTCCGA
GGGCTCTCCTACACATGCAGCACCTTTTTTAAAGCTTCTTTTTTAAAGCTTTTTGTGTATCAGTGTTTGC
CTATGTGGGTTTGGTGCCCATGAGCCTTCATTTGGGTGCTAGGAACCAAACGTGTTCTCTCCAAGAGCTG
CAACTGCTCTTAACCATGGAGCTCTCTCTCCAGCCCCACTATAGTTCTTAATGGCAGTCTATTAAATGAA
AGGTTACATGGGAATGTTTCTTTGCACTTCTCATGTGCTGGTGATCATGTGTTGGCATAGAGCACCTTGT
AATTGAACTGTCTCCTCTATAGCTGCTATAATAGTACCTATACCCCAAATATAATCTCCCCATCTCTAAA
TATAGTATCTGTAAAGTCTTCACTGCTAGCGGCCGCCACCGCGGTGGAGCTCCAGCTTTTGTTCCCTTTA
GTGAGGGTTAATTGCGCGCTTGGCGTAATCATGGTCATAGCTGTTTCCTGTGTGAAATTGTTATCCGCTC
ACAATTCCACACAACATACGAGCCGGAAGCATAAAGTGTAAAGCCTGGGGTGCCTAATGAGTGAGCTAAC
TCACATTAATTGCGTTGCGCTCACTGCCCGCTTTCCAGTCGGGAAACCTGTCGTGCCAGCTGCATTAATG
AATCGGCCAACGCGCGGGGAGAGGCGGTTTGCGTATTGGGCGCTCTTCCGCTTCCTCGCTCACTGACTCG
CTGCGCTCGGTCGTTCGGCTGCGGCGAGCGGTATCAGCTCACTCAAAGGCGGTAATACGGTTATCCACAG
AATCAGGGGATAACGCAGGAAAGAACATGTGAGCAAAAGGCCAGCAAAAGGCCAGGAACCGTAAAAAGGC
CGCGTTGCTGGCGTTTTTCCATAGGCTCCGCCCCCCTGACGAGCATCACAAAAATCGACGCTCAAGTCAG
AGGTGGCGAAACCCGACAGGACTATAAAGATACCAGGCGTTTCCCCCTGGAAGCTCCCTCGTGCGCTCTC
CTGTTCCGACCCTGCCGCTTACCGGATACCTGTCCGCCTTTCTCCCTTCGGGAAGCGTGGCGCTTTCTCA
TAGCTCACGCTGTAGGTATCTCAGTTCGGTGTAGGTCGTTCGCTCCAAGCTGGGCTGTGTGCACGAACCC
CCCGTTCAGCCCGACCGCTGCGCCTTATCCGGTAACTATCGTCTTGAGTCCAACCCGGTAAGACACGACT
TATCGCCACTGGCAGCAGCCACTGGTAACAGGATTAGCAGAGCGAGGTATGTAGGCGGTGCTACAGAGTT
CTTGAAGTGGTGGCCTAACTACGGCTACACTAGAAGAACAGTATTTGGTATCTGCGCTCTGCTGAAGCCA
GTTACCTTCGGAAAAAGAGTTGGTAGCTCTTGATCCGGCAAACAAACCACCGCTGGTAGCGGTGGTTTTT
TTGTTTGCAAGCAGCAGATTACGCGCAGAAAAAAAGGATCTCAAGAAGATCCTTTGATCTTTTCTACGGG
GTCTGACGCTCAGTGGAACGAAAACTCACGTTAAGGGATTTTGGTCATGAGATTATCAAAAAGGATCTTC
ACCTAGATCCTTTTAAATTAAAAATGAAGTTTTAAATCAATCTAAAGTATATATGAGTAAACTTGGTCTG
ACAGTTACCAATGCTTAATCAGTGAGGCACCTATCTCAGCGATCTGTCTATTTCGTTCATCCATAGTTGC
CTGACTCCCCGTCGTGTAGATAACTACGATACGGGAGGGCTTACCATCTGGCCCCAGTGCTGCAATGATA
CCGCGGCTGCCACGCTCACCGGCTCCAGATTTATCAGCAATAAACCAGCCAGCCGGAAGGGCCGAGCGCA
GAAGTGGTCCTGCAACTTTATCCGCCTCCATCCAGTCTATTAATTGTTGCCGGGAAGCTAGAGTAAGTAG
TTCGCCAGTTAATAGTTTGCGCAACGTTGTTGCCATTGCTACAGGCATCGTGGTGTCACGCTCGTCGTTT
GGTATGGCTTCATTCAGCTCCGGTTCCCAACGATCAAGGCGAGTTACATGATCCCCCATGTTGTGCAAAA
AAGCGGTTAGCTCCTTCGGTCCTCCGATCGTTGTCAGAAGTAAGTTGGCCGCAGTGTTATCACTCATGGT
TATGGCAGCACTGCATAATTCTCTTACTGTCATGCCATCCGTAAGATGCTTTTCTGTGACTGGTGAGTAC
TCAACCAAGTCATTCTGAGAATAGTGTATGCGGCGACCGAGTTGCTCTTGCCCGGCGTCAATACGGGATA
ATACCGCGCCACATAGCAGAACTTTAAAAGTGCTCATCATTGGAAAACGTTCTTCGGGGCGAAAACTCTC
AAGGATCTTACCGCTGTTGAGATCCAGTTCGATGTAACCCACTCGTGCACCCAACTGATCTTCAGCATCT
TTTACTTTCACCAGCGTTTCTGGGTGAGCAAAAACAGGAAGGCAAAATGCCGCAAAAAAGGGAATAAGGG
CGACACGGAAATGTTGAATACTCATACTCTTCCTTTTCAATATTATTGAAGCATTTATCAGGGTTATTGT
CTCATGAGCGGATACATATTTGAATGTATTTAGAAAAATAAACAAATAGGGATTCCGCGCACATTTCCCC
GAAAAGTGCCAC
